>Addgene plasmid #237075 | BCL9-SmBiT Fusion Vector | addgene full sequence | sequence record 471922 | Addgene NGS Result
AAGACGCGTTAATTAAGACGTCGGCAGTGAAAAAAATGCTTTATTTGTGAAATTTGTGATGCTATTGCTT
TATTTGTAACCATTATAAGCTGCAATAAACAAGTTAACAACAACAATTGCATTCATTTTATGTTTCAGGT
TCAGGGGGAGGTGTGGGAGGTTTTTTAAAGCAAGTAAAACCTCTACAAATGTGGTATGGCTGATTATGAT
CCGCGGCCGCAATACGTCGACGTTATCAGCTGACTTCGTACGAGAGCCTAGGATTATGGCGCGCCACTAG
TTATTAATAGTAATCAATTACGGGGTCATTAGTTCATAGCCCATATATGGAGTTCCGCGTTACATAACTT
ACGGTAAATGGCCCGCCTGGCTGACCGCCCAACGACCCCCGCCCATTGACGTCAATAATGACGTATGTTC
CCATAGTAACGCCAATAGGGACTTTCCATTGACGTCAATGGGTGGAGTATTTACGGTAAACTGCCCACTT
GGCAGTACATCAAGTGTATCATATGCCAAGTCCGCCCCCTATTGACGTCAATGACGGTAAATGGCCCGCC
TGGCATTATGCCCAGTACATGACCTTACGGGACTTTCCTACTTGGCAGTACATCTACGTATTAGTCATCG
CTATTACCATGGTGATGCGGTTTTGGCAGTACACCAATGGGCGTGGATAGCGGTTTGACTCACGGGGATT
TCCAAGTCTCCACCCCATTGACGTCAATGGGAGTTTGTTTTGGCACCAAAATCAACGGGACTTTCCAAAA
TGTCGTAATAACCCCGCCCCGTTGACGCAAATGGGCGGTAGGCGTGTACGGTGGGAGGTCTATATAAGCA
GAGCTGGTTTAGTGAACCGTCAGATCACTAGAAGCTTTATTGCGGTAGTTTATCACAGTTAAATTGCTAA
CGCAGTCAGTGCTTCTGACACAACAGTCTCGAACTTAAGCTGCAGAAGTTGGTCGTGAGGCACTGGGCAG
GTAAGTATCAAGGTTACAAGACAGGTTTAAGGAGACCAATAGAAACTGGGCTTGTCGAGACAGAGAAGAC
TCTTGCGTTTCTGATAGGCACCTATTGGTCTTACTGACATCCACTTTGCCTTTCTCTCCACAGGTGTCCA
CTCCCAGTTCAATTACAGCTCTTAAGGCTAGAGTATTAATACGACTCACTATAGGGCTAGCGATCGCCAT
GCATTCCAGTAACCCTAAAGTGAGGAGCTCTCCATCAGGAAACACACAGAGTAGCCCTAAGTCAAAGCAG
GAGGTGATGGTCCGTCCCCCTACAGTGATGTCCCCATCTGGAAACCCCCAGCTGGATTCCAAATTCTCCA
ATCAGGGTAAACAGGGGGGCTCAGCCAGCCAATCCCAGCCATCCCCCTGTGACTCCAAGAGTGGGGGCCA
TACCCCTAAAGCACTCCCTGGCCCAGGTGGGAGCATGGGGCTGAAGAATGGGGCTGGAAATGGTGCCAAG
GGCAAGGGGAAAAGGGAGCGAAGTATTTCCGCCGACTCCTTTGATCAGAGAGATCCTGGGACTCCAAACG
ATGACTCTGACATTAAAGAATGTAATTCTGCTGACCACATAAAGTCCCAGGATTCCCAGCACACACCACA
CTCGATGACCCCATCAAATGCTACAGCCCCCAGGTCTTCTACCCCCTCCCATGGCCAAACTACTGCCACA
GAGCCCACACCTGCTCAGAAGACTCCAGCCAAAGTGGTGTACGTGTTTTCTACTGAGATGGCCAATAAAG
CTGCAGAAGCTGTTTTGAAGGGCCAGGTTGAAACTATCGTCTCTTTCCACATCCAGAACATTTCTAACAA
CAAGACAGAGAGAAGCACAGCGCCTCTGAACACACAGATATCTGCCCTTCGGAATGATCCGAAACCTCTC
CCACAACAGCCCCCAGCTCCGGCCAACCAGGACCAGAATTCTTCCCAGAATACCAGACTGCAGCCAACTC
CACCCATTCCGGCACCAGCACCCAAGCCTGCCGCACCCCCACGTCCCCTGGACCGGGAGAGTCCTGGGGT
AGAAAACAAACTGATTCCTTCTGTAGGAAGTCCTGCCAGCTCCACTCCACTGCCCCCAGATGGTACTGGG
CCCAACTCAACTCCCAACAATAGGGCAGTGACCCCTGTCTCCCAGGGGAGCAATAGCTCTTCAGCAGATC
CCAAAGCCCCTCCGCCTCCACCAGTGTCCAGTGGCGAGCCCCCCACACTGGGAGAGAATCCCGATGGCCT
ATCTCAGGAGCAGCTGGAGCACCGGGAGCGCTCCTTACAAACTCTCAGAGATATCCAGCGCATGCTTTTT
CCTGATGAGAAAGAATTCACAGGAGCACAAAGTGGGGGACCGCAGCAGAATCCTGGGGTATTAGATGGGC
CTCAGAAAAAACCAGAAGGGCCAATACAGGCCATGATGGCCCAATCCCAAAGCCTAGGTAAGGGACCTGG
GCCCCGGACAGACGTGGGAGCTCCATTTGGCCCTCAAGGACATAGAGATGTACCCTTTTCTCCAGATGAA
ATGGTTCCACCTTCTATGAACTCCCAGTCTGGGACCATAGGACCCGACCACCTTGACCATATGACTCCCG
AGCAGATAGCGTGGCTGAAACTGCAGCAGGAGTTTTATGAAGAGAAGAGGAGGAAGCAGGAACAAGTGGT
TGTCCAGCAGTGTTCCCTCCAGGACATGATGGTCCATCAGCACGGGCCTCGGGGAGTGGTCCGAGGACCC
CCCCCTCCATACCAGATGACCCCTAGTGAAGGCTGGGCACCTGGGGGTACAGAGCCATTTTCTGATGGTA
TCAACATGCCACATTCTCTGCCCCCGAGGGGCATGGCTCCCCACCCCAACATGCCAGGGAGCCAGATGCG
CCTCCCTGGATTTGCAGGCATGATAAACTCTGAAATGGAAGGGCCGAATGTCCCCAACCCTGCATCTAGA
CCAGGTCTTTCTGGAGTCAGTTGGCCAGATGATGTGCCAAAAATCCCAGATGGTCGAAATTTTCCTCCTG
GCCAGGGCATTTTCAGCGGTCCTGGCCGAGGGGAACGCTTCCCAAACCCCCAAGGATTGTCTGAAGAGAT
GTTTCAGCAGCAGCTGGCAGAGAAACAGCTGGGTCTCCCCCCAGGGATGGCCATGGAAGGCATCAGGCCC
AGCATGGAGATGAACAGGATGATTCCAGGCTCCCAGCGCCACATGGAGCCTGGGAATAACCCCATTTTCC
CTCGAATACCAGTTGAGGGCCCTCTGAGTCCTTCTAGGGGTGACTTTCCAAAAGGAATTCCCCCACAGAT
GGGCCCTGGTCGGGAACTTGAGTTTGGGATGGTTCCTAGTGGGATGAAGGGAGATGTCAATCTAAATGTC
AACATGGGATCCAACTCTCAGATGATACCTCAGAAGATGAGAGAGGCTGGGGCGGGCCCTGAGGAGATGC
TGAAATTACGCCCAGGTGGCTCAGACATGCTGCCTGCTCAGCAGAAGATGGTGCCACTGCCATTTGGTGA
GCACCCCCAGCAGGAGTATGGCATGGGCCCCAGACCATTCCTTCCCATGTCTCAGGGTCCAGGCAGCAAC
AGTGGCTTGCGGAATCTCAGAGAACCAATTGGGCCCGACCAGAGGACTAACAGCCGGCTCAGTCATATGC
CACCACTACCTCTCAACCCTTCCAGTAACCCCACCAGCCTCAACACAGCTCCTCCAGTTCAGCGCGGCCT
GGGGCGGAAGCCCTTGGATATATCTGTGGCAGGCAGCCAGGTGCATTCCCCAGGCATTAACCCTCTGAAG
TCTCCCACGATGCACCAAGTCCAGTCACCAATGCTGGGCTCGCCCTCGGGGAACCTCAAGTCCCCCCAGA
CTCCATCGCAGCTGGCAGGCATGCTGGCGGGCCCAGCTGCTGCTGCTTCCATTAAGTCCCCCCCTGTTTT
GGGGTCTGCTGCTGCTTCACCTGTCCACCTCAAGTCTCCATCACTTCCTGCCCCGTCACCTGGATGGACC
TCTTCTCCAAAACCTCCCCTTCAGAGTCCTGGGATCCCTCCAAACCATAAAGCACCCCTCACCATGGCCT
CCCCAGCCATGCTGGGAAATGTAGAGTCAGGTGGCCCCCCACCTCCTACAGCCAGCCAGCCTGCCTCTGT
GAATATCCCTGGAAGTCTTCCCTCTAGTACACCTTATACCATGCCTCCAGAGCCAACCCTTTCCCAGAAC
CCACTCTCTATTATGATGTCTCGAATGTCCAAGTTTGCAATGCCCAGTTCCACCCCGTTATACCATGATG
CTATCAAGACTGTGGCCAGCTCAGATGACGACTCCCCTCCAGCTCGTTCTCCCAACTTGCCATCAATGAA
TAATATGCCAGGAATGGGCATTAATACACAGAATCCTCGAATTTCAGGTCCAAACCCCGTGGTTCCGATG
CCAACCCTCAGCCCAATGGGAATGACCCAGCCACTTTCTCACTCCAATCAGATGCCCTCTCCAAATGCCG
TGGGACCCAACATACCTCCTCATGGGGTCCCAATGGGGCCTGGCTTGATGTCACACAATCCTATCATGGG
GCATGGGTCCCAGGAGCCACCGATGGTACCTCAAGGACGGATGGGCTTCCCCCAGGGCTTCCCTCCAGTA
CAGTCTCCCCCACAGCAGGTTCCATTCCCTCACAATGGCCCCAGTGGGGGGCAGGGCAGCTTCCCAGGAG
GGATGGGTTTCCCAGGAGAAGGCCCCCTTGGCCGCCCCAGCAACCTGCCCCAAAGTTCAGCAGATGCAGC
ACTTTGCAAGCCTGGAGGCCCCGGGGGTCCTGACTCCTTCACTGTCCTGGGGAACAGCATGCCTTCGGTG
TTTACAGACCCAGATCTGCAGGAGGTCATCCGACCTGGAGCCACCGGAATACCTGAGTTTGATCTATCCC
GCATTATTCCATCTGAGAAGCCCAGCCAGACGCTGCAATATTTCCCTCGAGGGGAAGTTCCAGGCCGTAA
ACAGCCCCAGGGTCCTGGACCTGGGTTTTCACACATGCAGGGGATGATGGGCGAACAAGCCCCCAGAATG
GGACTAGCATTACCTGGCATGGGAGGTCCAGGGCCAGTGGGAACTCCGGACATCCCTCTTGGTACAGCTC
CATCCATGCCAGGCCACAACCCCATGAGACCACCAGCCTTTCTCCAACAAGGCATGATGGGACCTCACCA
TCGGATGATGTCACCAGCACAATCTACAATGCCCGGCCAGCCCACCCTGATGAGCAATCCAGCTGCTGCC
GTGGGCATGATTCCTGGCAAGGATCGGGGGCCTGCCGGGCTCTACACCCACCCTGGGCCTGTGGGCTCTC
CAGGCATGATGATGTCCATGCAGGGCATGATGGGACCCCAACAGAACATCATGATCCCCCCACAGATGAG
GCCCCGGGGCATGGCTGCTGACGTGGGCATGGGTGGATTTAGCCAAGGACCTGGCAACCCAGGAAACATG
ATGTTTGTTTCTCAAGGCAGTTCAGGTGGTGGCGGGAGCGGAGGTGGAGGCTCGAGCGGTGTGACCGGCT
ACCGGCTGTTCGAGGAGATTCTGTAAGGCCGCGACTCTAGAGTCGACCTGCAGGCATGCAAGCTGATTTG
GCTGCTGCCACCGCTGAGCAAGGCCGCTTCGAGCAGACATGATAAGATACATTGATGAGTTTGGACAAAC
CACAACTAGAATGCAGTGAAAAAAATGCTTTATTTGTGAAATTTGTGATGCTATTGCTTTATTTGTAACC
ATTATAAGCTGCAATAAACAAGTTAACAACAACAATTGCATTCATTTTATGTTTCAGGTTCAGGGGGAGA
TGTGGGAGGTTTTTTTAAGCAAGTAAAACCTCTACAAATGTGGTAAAATCTTAATTAAGAATTCTAATAT
AACTTCGTATAGCATACATTATACGAAGTTATGGATCCACTGTTGACAATTAATCATCGGCATAGTATAT
CGGCATAGTATAATACGACAAGGTGAGGAACTAAACCCAGGAGGCAGATCATGATTGAACAAGATGGATT
GCACGCAGGTTCTCCGGCCGCTTGGGTGGAGAGGCTATTCGGCTATGACTGGGCACAACAGACAATCGGC
TGCTCTGATGCCGCCGTGTTCCGGCTGTCAGCGCAGGGGCGCCCGGTTCTTTTTGTCAAGACCGACCTGT
CCGGTGCCCTGAATGAACTGCAGGACGAGGCAGCGCGGCTATCGTGGCTGGCCACGACGGGCGTTCCTTG
CGCAGCTGTGCTCGACGTTGTCACTGAAGCGGGAAGGGACTGGCTGCTATTGGGCGAAGTGCCGGGGCAG
GATCTCCTGTCATCTCACCTTGCTCCTGCCGAGAAAGTATCCATCATGGCTGATGCAATGCGGCGGCTGC
ATACGCTTGATCCGGCTACCTGCCCATTCGACCACCAAGCGAAACATCGCATCGAGCGAGCACGTACTCG
GATGGAAGCCGGTCTTGTCGATCAGGATGATCTGGACGAAGAGCATCAGGGGCTCGCGCCAGCCGAACTG
TTCGCCAGGCTCAAGGCGCGCATGCCCGACGGCGAGGATCTCGTCGTGACCCATGGCGATGCCTGCTTGC
CGAATATCATGGTGGAAAATGGCCGCTTTTCTGGATTCATCGACTGTGGCCGGCTGGGTGTGGCGGACCG
CTATCAGGACATAGCGTTGGCTACCCGTGATATTGCTGAAGAGCTTGGCGGCGAATGGGCTGACCGCTTC
CTCGTGCTTTACGGTATCGCCGCTCCCGATTCGCAGCGCATCGCCTTCTATCGCCTTCTTGACGAGTTCT
TCTGATTCGAAATGACCGACCAAGCGACGCCCAACCGGTATCAGCTCACTCAAAGGCGGTAATACGGTTA
TCCACAGAATCAGGGGATAACGCAGGAAAGAACATGTCAAACATGAGAATTACAACTTATATCGTATGGG
GCTGACTTCAGGTGCTACATTTGAAGAGATAAATTGCACTGAAATCTAGAAATATTTTATCTGATTAATA
AGATGATCTTCTTGAGATCGTTTTGGTCTGCGCGTAATCTCTTGCTCTGAAAACGAAAAAACCGCCTTGC
AGGGCGGTTTTTCGAAGGTTCTCTGAGCTACCAACTCTTTGAACCGAGGTAACTGGCTTGGAGGAGCGCA
GTCACCAAAACTTGTCCTTTCAGTTTAGCCTTAACCGGCGCATGACTTCAAGACTAACTCCTCTAAATCA
ATTACCAGTGGCTGCTGCCAGTGGTGCTTTTGCATGTCTTTCCGGGTTGGACTCAAGACGATAGTTACCG
GATAAGGCGCAGCGGTCGGACTGAACGGGGGGTTCGTGCATACAGTCCAGCTTGGAGCGAACTGCCTACC
CGGAACTGAGTGTCAGGCGTGGAATGAGACAAACGCGGCCATAACAGCGGAATGACACCGGTAAACCGAA
AGGCAGGAACAGGAGAGCGCACGAGGGAGCCGCCAGGGGGAAACGCCTGGTATCTTTATAGTCCTGTCGG
GTTTCGCCACCACTGATTTGAGCGTCAGATTTCGTGATGCTTGTCAGGGGGGCGGAGCCTATGGAAAAAC
GGCTTTGCCGCGGCCCTCTCACTTCCCTGTTAAGTATCTTCCTGGCATCTTCCAGGAAATCTCCGCCCCG
TTCGTAAGCCATTTCCGCTCGCCGCAGTCGAACGACCGAGCGTAGCGAGTCAGTGAGCGAGGAAGCGGAA
TATATCCTGTATCACATATTCTGCTGACGCACCGGTGCAGCCTTTTTTCTCCTGCCACATGAAGCACTTC
ACTGACACCCTCATCAGTGCCAACATAGTAAGCCAGTATACACTCCGCTAGCGCTGATGTCCGGAATCGT
CACACAAAAAACCAACACACAGATGTAATGAAAATAAAGATATTTTATTGCGGCCATCGTGATGGCTAGA
GTTTAGCCCTCCCACACATAACCAGAGGGCAGCAATTCACGAATCCCAACTGCCGTCGGCTGTCCATCAC
TGTCCTTCACTATGGCTTTGATCCCAGGATGCAGATCGAGAAGCACCTGTCGGCACCGTCCGCAGGGGCT
CAAGATGCCCCTGTTCTCATTTCCGATCGCGACGATACAAGTCAGGTTGCCAGCTGCCGCAGCAGCAGCA
GTGCCCAGCACCACGAGTTCTGCACAAGGTCCCCCAGTAAAATGATATACATTGACACCAGTGAAGATGC
GGCCGTCGCTAGAGAGAGCTGCGCTGGCGACGCTGTAGTCTTCAGAGATGGGGATGCTGTTGATTGTAGC
CGTTGCTCTTTCAATGAGGGTGGATTCTTCTTGAGACAAAGGCTTGGCCATGGTGGCGCTAGTGTCAGAA
GAATCGAGCTTTTTGCAAAAGCCTAGGCCTCCAAAAAAGCCTCCTCACTACTTCTGGAATAGCTCAGAGG
CCGAGGCGGCCTCGGCCTCTGCATAAATAAAAAAAATTAGTCAGCCATGGGGCGGAGAATGGGCGGAACT
GGGCGGAGTTAGGGGCGGGATGGGCGGAGTTAGGGGCGGGACTATGGTTGCTGACTAATTGAGATGCATG
CTTTGCATACTTCTGCCTGCTGGGGAGCCTGGGGACTTTCCACACCTGGTTGCTGACTAATTGAGATGCA
TGCTTTGCATACTTCTGCCTGCTGGGGAGCCTGGGGACTTTCCACACCCTAACTGACACACATTCCACAG
CTGGTTCTTTCCGCCTCAGAAGGTACCTAACCAAGTTCCTCTTTCAGAGGTTATTTCAGGCCATGGTGCT
GCGC
Features (pLannotate 1.2.2; 19 found; start..end, strand, type, name):
     24..105     -  polyA_signal   SV40 poly(A) signal: SV40 polyadenylation signal
    128..211     -  CDS            large T antigen (fragment): large T antigen from SV40 (simian virus 40)
    276..641     +  enhancer       CMV enhancer: human cytomegalovirus immediate early enhancer
    643..842     +  promoter       CMV promoter: human cytomegalovirus (CMV) immediate early promoter
    981..1113    +  intron         chimeric intron: chimera between introns from human β-globin and immunoglobulin heavy chain genes
   1157..1175    +  promoter       T7 promoter: promoter for bacteriophage T7 RNA polymerase
   1189..5466    +  CDS            BCL9: BCL9_HUMAN - Experimental evidence at protein level: Swiss-Prot protein existence level 1. Involved in signal transduction through the Wnt pathway. Promotes beta-catenin's transcriptional activity (By similarity). From Homo sapiens (Human).
   5565..5594    +  misc_feature   MCS (fragment): pUC18/19 multiple cloning site
   5643..5764    -  polyA_signal   SV40 poly(A) signal: SV40 polyadenylation signal
   5787..5855    -  CDS            large T antigen (fragment): large T antigen from SV40 (simian virus 40)
   5879..5912    +  protein_bind   loxP: Cre-mediated recombination occurs in the 8-bp core sequence (GCATACAT). Cre recombinase
   5922..5969    +  promoter       EM7 promoter: synthetic bacterial promoter&nbsp
   6001..6792    +  CDS            neo: KKA2_KLEPN - Also known as kan, nptII. Experimental evidence at protein level: Swiss-Prot protein existence level 1. Resistance to kanamycin, neomycin, paromomycin, ribostamycin, butirosin and gentamicin B. From Klebsiella pneumoniae.
   7012..7557    +  rep_origin     p15A ori: Plasmids containing the medium-copy-number p15A origin of replication can be propagated in E. coli cells that contain a second plasmid with the ColE1 origin.
   7645..7700    +  rep_origin     RSF ori (fragment): Plasmids containing the RSF 1030 origin of replication can be propagated in E. coli cells that contain additional plasmids with compatible origins.
   7799..7825    -  misc_feature   bom (fragment): basis of mobility region from pBR322
   7841..7889    -  polyA_signal   poly(A) signal: synthetic polyadenylation signal
   7913..8311    -  CDS            BSD: blasticidin S deaminase; Aspergillus terreus BSD; confers resistance to blasticidin
   8342..8699    -  promoter       SV40 promoter: SV40 enhancer and early promoter
