[The description below was written by a language model from this plasmid's Addgene catalogue record and pLannotate feature annotations shown in this document.]
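Description:
BCL9-SmBiT Fusion Vector is a mammalian expression plasmid of about 8.8 kb, built on the pFC220K SmBiT CMV-Blast Flexi backbone. It produces human BCL9 with a C-terminal SmBiT tag. The BCL9 coding sequence is recorded as unmutated. BCL9 is a Wnt-pathway component that promotes the transcriptional activity of beta-catenin. Its transcription is driven by the human cytomegalovirus immediate-early enhancer and promoter, followed by a chimeric beta-globin/immunoglobulin intron that generally improves expression. A T7 promoter immediately upstream of the open reading frame would additionally permit in vitro transcription. An SV40 polyadenylation signal lies downstream of the insert. The SmBiT peptide is supplied by the backbone, but the automated feature table does not annotate it separately. It presumably lies in the short stretch between the end of the BCL9 annotation and the polyadenylation signal.

In E. coli the plasmid is selected with kanamycin, using a neo/nptII gene under the bacterial EM7 promoter, with a single loxP site annotated just upstream of this cassette. The feature table calls the origin p15A, with a small RSF fragment, whereas the catalogue lists the plasmid as high copy, so the two sources do not fully agree on this point. For selection of transfected mammalian cells, a blasticidin S deaminase gene is expressed from the SV40 enhancer/early promoter and terminated by a synthetic poly(A) signal.

SmBiT is the small peptide half of the split NanoLuc (NanoBiT) luciferase. It has low affinity for the complementary LgBiT fragment, so luminescence is restored only when the two partner proteins bring the fragments together. The construct is therefore suited to live-cell protein–protein interaction assays, pairing BCL9 with an LgBiT-fused partner. The record does not name a specific partner or assay.
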