Addgene plasmid #237075: BCL9-SmBiT Fusion Vector
Purpose: Express BCL9-SmBiT Fusion Protein in Mammalian Cells under a CMV promoter
Depositing lab: Promega Corporation.
Backbone
  Vector backbone: pFC220K SmBiT CMV-BlastFlexi Vector
  Vector type: Mammalian Expression
  Selectable markers: Blasticidin
Growth in bacteria
  Bacterial resistance: Kanamycin, 50 μg/mL
  Growth temperature: 37°C
  Growth strain: DH5alpha
  Copy number: High Copy
Gene/Insert
  Gene/Insert name: BCL9
  Species: H. sapiens (human)
  Mutation: None
  Entrez Gene: BCL9 (a.k.a. LGS)
  Promoter: CMV
  Tag / fusion protein: SmBiT (C terminal on backbone)
  Cloning method: Other
Terms and licenses: Academic/Nonprofit Terms; Industry Terms
How to cite: BCL9-SmBiT Fusion Vector was a gift from Promega Corporation (Addgene plasmid # 237075 ; http://n2t.net/addgene:237075 ; RRID:Addgene_237075)
